Addgene plasmid #48104: pQYD
Purpose: (Empty Backbone) Destination plasmid (Gateway cloning) for cumate-inducible expression of SYFP2-tagged fusion protein
Depositing lab: Julia Vorholt. Depositing organization: ETH Zurich (Swiss Federal Institute of Technology). Publication: Cumate-inducible gene expression system for sphingomonads and other Alphaproteobacteria. Kaczmarczyk A, Vorholt JA, Francez-Charlot A. Appl Environ Microbiol. 2013 Nov;79(21):6795-802. doi: 10.1128/AEM.02296-13. Epub 2013 Aug 30. PubMed 23995928.
Backbone
  Vector backbone: pQY
  Backbone manufacturer: Andreas Kaczmarczyk
  Backbone size (bp): 8180
  Modifications to backbone: Insertion of Gateway cassette between Xba-Acc65I sites
  Vector type: Bacterial Expression
  Promoter: PQ5
  Tag / fusion protein: SYFP2 (N terminal on backbone)
Growth in bacteria
  Bacterial resistance: Chloramphenicol and Tetracycline, 25 & 10 μg/mL
  Growth temperature: 37°C
  Growth strain: ccdB Survival
  Growth instructions: Grow in ccdB-resistant E. coli strain
  Copy number: Unknown
Terms and licenses: Academic/Nonprofit Terms; Industry Terms: Not Available to Industry
Depositor comments: Note that there are some small discrepancies between Addgene's quality control sequence and the depositor's assembled sequence. The depositing lab does not believe these discrepancies affect plasmid function.
How to cite: pQYD was a gift from Julia Vorholt (Addgene plasmid # 48104 ; http://n2t.net/addgene:48104 ; RRID:Addgene_48104)
