[The description below was written by a language model from this plasmid's Addgene catalogue record and pLannotate feature annotations shown in this document.]
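Description:
pQYD is an empty Gateway destination plasmid for cumate-inducible bacterial expression of proteins fused at their N terminus to the yellow fluorescent protein SYFP2. It was made by inserting a Gateway cassette into the pQY backbone, and the associated work describes a cumate-regulated expression system for sphingomonads and other Alphaproteobacteria. The annotated sequence is about 10.8 kb. Its backbone is a broad-host-range IncP-type replicon, with oriV and the trfA replication initiator gene, plus oriT and traJ, which allow conjugal mobilisation into non-E. coli hosts when transfer functions are supplied in trans. A ColE1/pUC-type origin is also annotated in the backbone. The backbone marker is tetracycline resistance (the tetA efflux gene with its tetR regulator). Several short annotated fragments (bla, lacI, lacZα, rop, bom, 3xFLAG, PDK intron) appear to be cloning remnants or partial matches rather than functional parts.

The expression unit consists of the PQ5 promoter, which the feature table shows to be flanked by two CuO operator sites, and a divergently oriented cymR gene encoding the Pseudomonas putida repressor. CymR binds the operators and blocks transcription until cumate is added. Downstream lies the SYFP2 coding sequence, followed by the attR1–attR2 cassette carrying a chloramphenicol resistance gene and the ccdB toxin; a second ColE1-type origin is also annotated inside this cassette. An LR recombination with an entry clone replaces the cassette with the gene of interest, placing it downstream of SYFP2. ccdB counterselects unrecombined plasmid in ordinary strains, so the empty vector must be propagated in a ccdB-tolerant E. coli host under chloramphenicol and tetracycline selection. The depositor notes small, apparently non-functional discrepancies between the assembled and quality-control sequences.
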