Features (pLannotate 1.2.2; 29 found; start..end, strand, type, name):
     11..642     +  rep_origin     oriV: incP origin of replication
    720..933     +  CDS            bla(M) (fragment): β-lactamase lacking the signal sequence; bla(M); allows cytosolic expression of β-lactamase
   1105..1693    +  rep_origin     ori: high-copy-number ColE1/pMB1/pBR322/pUC origin of replication
   1758..2366    -  CDS            cymR: CYMR_PSEPU - Experimental evidence at transcript level: Swiss-Prot protein existence level 2. Involved in the repression of the cym and cmt operons which are responsible of the p-cymene degradation. From Pseudomonas putida (Arthrobacter siderocapsulatus).
   2397..2428    -  promoter       AmpR promoter (fragment): bla
   2443..2470    +  protein_bind   CuO: CymR-binding P2 operator sequence from the p-cmt operon of Pseudomonas putida (Mullick et al., 2006) CymR
   2513..2540    +  protein_bind   CuO: CymR-binding P2 operator sequence from the p-cmt operon of Pseudomonas putida (Mullick et al., 2006) CymR
   2562..3278    +  CDS            SYFP2: SYFP2 is a basic (constitutively fluorescent) yellow fluorescent protein published in 2006, derived from Aequorea victoria. It is reported to be a very rapidly-maturing monomer with moderate acid sensitivity.
   3297..3421    +  protein_bind   attR1: mutant version of attR; recombination site for the Gateway® LR reaction LR Clonase™
   3446..3476    +  promoter       lac UV5 promoter: E. coli lac promoter with an "up" mutation
   3501..3529    +  promoter       cat promoter (fragment): promoter of the E. coli cat gene encoding chloramphenicol acetyltransferase
   3530..4189    +  CDS            CmR: chloramphenicol acetyltransferase; cat; confers resistance to chloramphenicol
   4242..4830    +  rep_origin     ori: high-copy-number ColE1/pMB1/pBR322/pUC origin of replication
   5013..5105    +  CDS            lacI (fragment): lac repressor; lacI; The lac repressor binds to the lac operator to inhibit transcription in E. coli. This inhibition can be relieved by adding lactose or isopropyl-β-D-thiogalactopyranoside (IPTG).
   5123..5209    +  intron         PDK intron (fragment): pdk; modified pyruvate orthophosphate dikinase intron from Flaveria trinervia 3.0
   5300..5458    +  CDS            ccdA (fragment): CCDA_ECO57 - Also known as H, letA. Experimental evidence at protein level: Swiss-Prot protein existence level 1. Antitoxin component of a type II toxin-antitoxin (TA) system which inhibits the post-segregational killing (PSK) of plasmid-free cells, also referred to as a plasmid addiction system. Binds to and blocks the activity of CcdB; will also remove bound CcdB protein from the CcdB-GyrA complex by forming a CcdA-CcdB complex, a process termed rejuvenation. Functions as a transcriptional corepressor for the ccdAB operon, repression also requires CcdB (By similarity). From Escherichia coli
   5463..5765    +  CDS            ccdB: CCDB_ECOLI - Also known as G, letB, letD. Experimental evidence at protein level: Swiss-Prot protein existence level 1. Toxic component of a type II toxin-antitoxin (TA) system, functioning in plasmid maintainence. Responsible for the post- segregational killing (PSK) of plasmid-free cells, also referred to as a plasmid addiction system. Half-life of over 2 hours. Cell killing by CcdB is accompanied by filamentation, defects in chromosome and plasmid segregation, defects in cell division, formation of anucleate cells, decreased DNA synthesis and plasmid loss. Interferes with the activity of DN
   5809..5933    -  protein_bind   attR2: mutant version of attR; recombination site for the Gateway® LR reaction LR Clonase™
   6014..6036    +  CDS            3xFLAG (fragment): three tandem FLAG® epitope tags
   6108..6265    +  CDS            lacZα (fragment): LacZα fragment of β-galactosidase; lacZ fragment
   6271..6370    -  misc_feature   bom (fragment): basis of mobility region from pBR322
   6472..6507    -  CDS            rop (fragment): Rop protein, which maintains plasmids at low copy number; rop
   6572..7214    -  CDS            TetR (fragment): tetracycline resistance regulatory protein; tetR
   7320..8519    +  CDS            TcR: tetracycline efflux protein; tetA; confers resistance to tetracycline
   8578..8730    -  CDS            tetR (fragment): TETR1_ECOLX - Experimental evidence at protein level: Swiss-Prot protein existence level 1. TetR is the repressor of the tetracycline resistance element; its N-terminal region forms a helix-turn-helix structure and binds DNA. Binding of tetracycline to TetR reduces the repressor affinity for the tetracycline resistance gene (tetA) promoter operator sites. From Escherichia coli.
   8750..9898    -  CDS            trfA: trans-acting replication protein that binds to and activates oriV
  10028..10132   -  CDS            traI (fragment): TRAI6_ECOLX - Experimental evidence at protein level: Swiss-Prot protein existence level 1. The initiation process of transfer DNA synthesis requires the interaction of at least three plasmid-specific components (TraH, I, and J) at the transfer origin resulting in the assembly of a specialised nucleoprotein complex - the relaxosome. Site- and strand-specific cleavage at the transfer origin is dependent on TraI and TraJ. From Escherichia coli.
  10170..10541   -  CDS            traJ: oriT-recognizing protein; traJ
  10574..10683   -  oriT           oriT: incP origin of transfer
>Addgene plasmid #48104 | pQYD | depositor full sequence | sequence record 69235 | pQYD sequence 10825 bps
GACCCTTTCCGACGCTCACCGGGCTGGTTGCCCTCGCCGCTGGGCTGGCGGCCGTCTATGGCCCTGCAAA
CGCGCCAGAAACGCCGTCGAAGCCGTGTGCGAGACACCGCGGCCGCCGGCGTTGTGGATACCTCGCGGAA
AACTTGGCCCTCACTGACAGATGAGGGGCGGACGTTGACACTTGAGGGGCCGACTCACCCGGCGCGGCGT
TGACAGATGAGGGGCAGGCTCGATTTCGGCCGGCGACGTGGAGCTGGCCAGCCTCGCAAATCGGCGAAAA
CGCCTGATTTTACGCGAGTTTCCCACAGATGATGTGGACAAGCCTGGGGATAAGTGCCCTGCGGTATTGA
CACTTGAGGGGCGCGACTACTGACAGATGAGGGGCGCGATCCTTGACACTTGAGGGGCAGAGTGCTGACA
GATGAGGGGCGCACCTATTGACATTTGAGGGGCTGTCCACAGGCAGAAAATCCAGCATTTGCAAGGGTTT
CCGCCCGTTTTTCGGCCACCGCTAACCTGTCTTTTAACCTGCTTTTAAACCAATATTTATAAACCTTGTT
TTTAACCAGGGCTGCGCCCTGTGCGCGTGACCGCGCACGCCGAAGGGGGGTGCCCCCCCTTCTCGAACCC
TCCCGGCCCGCTAACGCGGGCCTCCCATCCCCCCAGGGGCTGCGCCCCTCGGCCGCGAACGGCCTCACCC
CAAAAATGGCAGCCAAGCTGACCACTTCTGCGCTCGGCCCTTCCGGCTGGCTGGTTTATTGCTGATAAAT
CTGGAGCCGGTGAGCGTGGGTCTCGCGGTATCATTGCAGCACTGGGGCCAGATGGTAAGCCCTCCCGTAT
CGTAGTTATCTACACGACGGGGAGTCAGGCAACTATGGATGAACGAAATAGACAGATCGCTGAGATAGGT
GCCTCACTGATTAAGCATTGGTAACTGTCAGACCAAGTTTACTCATATATACTTTAGATTGATTTAAAAC
TTCATTTTTAATTTAAAAGGATCTAGGTGAAGATCCTTTTTGATAATCTCATGACCAAAATCCCTTAACG
TGAGTTTTCGTTCCACTGAGCGTCAGACCCCGTAGAAAAGATCAAAGGATCTTCTTGAGATCCTTTTTTT
CTGCGCGTAATCTGCTGCTTGCAAACAAAAAAACCACCGCTACCAGCGGTGGTTTGTTTGCCGGATCAAG
AGCTACCAACTCTTTTTCCGAAGGTAACTGGCTTCAGCAGAGCGCAGATACCAAATACTGTCCTTCTAGT
GTAGCCGTAGTTAGGCCACCACTTCAAGAACTCTGTAGCACCGCCTACATACCTCGCTCTGCTAATCCTG
TTACCAGTGGCTGCTGCCAGTGGCGATAAGTCGTGTCTTACCGGGTTGGACTCAAGACGATAGTTACCGG
ATAAGGCGCAGCGGTCGGGCTGAACGGGGGGTTCGTGCACACAGCCCAGCTTGGAGCGAACGACCTACAC
CGAACTGAGATACCTACAGCGTGAGCTATGAGAAAGCGCCACGCTTCCCGAAGGGAGAAAGGCGGACAGG
TATCCGGTAAGCGGCAGGGTCGGAACAGGAGAGCGCACGAGGGAGCTTCCAGGGGGAAACGCCTGGTATC
TTTATAGTCCTGTCGGGTTTCGCCACCTCTGACTTGAGCGTCGATTTTTGTGATGCTCGTCAGGGGGGCG
GAGCCTATGGAAAAACGCCAGCAACGCGGCCTTTTTACGGTTCCTGGCCTTTTGCTGGCCTTTTGCTCAC
ATGTTCAGCGCTTGAACTTGGCGTAGCGCTCGCGGGCGATTTCCAGGGTCGAGTTGCGGACGCGCTCGAA
GCGCTCCTTGTCCTTCTGCCACAGCGAGCGGACCGCCAGGCCGCGGACCGAGTTGAAGATCAGCCACAGG
ATGTCCTCCGCGTCGTCGCGGCTCAGGCCGCGCGACACCAGCACGCCCAGCCACATATCCTCGACGACGA
AGCGGTTGCGCTCGACGGTGCGCTGGATGCCCTCGCGCAGCGCCGGGTCGCGGTCGGCGGCCACGATCAG
GTCCAGCGAGATCGAGAAGTCGTCGTCCAGGAAGAACTCGGCGGCGTCGTCCAGCATCTGCTGGATGACG
TCGTCCTCGGGCTTCAGCTTGGCCAGGCGGGCGCGGCTGCGCTCGGTGATCTGCTCGTACAGCCACTCGA
AGGTGGCCAGCAGCAGTTCCAGCTTGGTCGGGAAGTGGTGCGACTGGGCGCCGCGGCTGACGCCGGCGGC
GCCCGGGACGTCGGCGATGCGGAAGCCGGCATAGCCCTTCTCGCGCAGGACGCCCAGGGCGGCGGCGATC
AGCTTGCCCTGGGTTTCCATCGCGCGCTCGGCCTGGGTGCGGCGCTTCGGCGACATGATGACCATTCGGG
GTCTCTCCCTGCTAGCATCAGGGTTATTGTATCATGAGCGGATACATATGTCAATGTACCGGAACAAACA
GACAATCTGGTCTGTTTGTACATGGTTGACGGATCGCCGCGAAGCCGCTAACTGCGCCGGTTAACAAACA
GACAATCTGGTCTGTTTGTAACTAGTAGAGGAAGCTTCCGCATGGTGAGCAAGGGCGAGGAGCTGTTCAC
CGGGGTGGTGCCCATCCTGGTCGAGCTGGACGGCGACGTAAACGGCCACAAGTTCAGCGTGTCCGGCGAG
GGCGAGGGCGATGCCACCTACGGCAAGCTGACCCTGAAGCTGATCTGCACCACCGGCAAGCTGCCCGTGC
CCTGGCCCACCCTCGTGACCACCCTGGGCTACGGCGTGCAGTGCTTCGCCCGCTACCCCGACCACATGAA
GCAGCACGACTTCTTCAAGTCCGCCATGCCCGAAGGCTACGTCCAGGAGCGCACCATCTTCTTCAAGGAC
GACGGCAACTACAAGACCCGCGCCGAGGTGAAGTTCGAGGGCGACACCCTGGTGAACCGCATCGAGCTGA
AGGGCATCGACTTCAAGGAGGACGGCAACATCCTGGGGCACAAGCTGGAGTACAACTACAACAGCCACAA
CGTCTATATCACCGCCGACAAGCAGAAGAACGGCATCAAGGCCAACTTCAAGATCCGCCACAACATCGAG
GACGGCGGCGTGCAGCTCGCCGACCACTACCAGCAGAACACCCCCATCGGCGACGGCCCCGTGCTGCTGC
CCGACAACCACTACCTGAGCTACCAGTCCAAGCTGAGCAAAGACCCCAACGAGAAGCGCGATCACATGGT
CCTGCTGGAGTTCGTGACCGCCGCCGGGATCACTCTCGGCATGGACGAGCTGTACAAGATTAATATGACT
CTAGAGACAAGTTTGTACAAAAAAGCTGAACGAGAAACGTAAAATGATATAAATATCAATATATTAAATT
AGATTTTGCATAAAAAACAGACTACATAATACTGTAAAACACAACATATCCAGTCACTATGGCGGCCGCA
TTAGGCACCCCAGGCTTTACACTTTATGCTTCCGGCTCGTATAATGTGTGGATTTTGAGTTAGGATCCGG
CGAGATTTTCAGGAGCTAAGGAAGCTAAAATGGAGAAAAAAATCACTGGATATACCACCGTTGATATATC
CCAATGGCATCGTAAAGAACATTTTGAGGCATTTCAGTCAGTTGCTCAATGTACCTATAACCAGACCGTT
CAGCTGGATATTACGGCCTTTTTAAAGACCGTAAAGAAAAATAAGCACAAGTTTTATCCGGCCTTTATTC
ACATTCTTGCCCGCCTGATGAATGCTCATCCGGAATTCCGTATGGCAATGAAAGACGGTGAGCTGGTGAT
ATGGGATAGTGTTCACCCTTGTTACACCGTTTTCCATGAGCAAACTGAAACGTTTTCATCGCTCTGGAGT
GAATACCACGACGATTTCCGGCAGTTTCTACACATATATTCGCAAGATGTGGCGTGTTACGGTGAAAACC
TGGCCTATTTCCCTAAAGGGTTTATTGAGAATATGTTTTTCGTCTCAGCCAATCCCTGGGTGAGTTTCAC
CAGTTTTGATTTAAACGTGGCCAATATGGACAACTTCTTCGCCCCCGTTTTCACCATGGGCAAATATTAT
ACGCAAGGCGACAAGGTGCTGATGCCGCTGGCGATTCAGGTTCATCATGCCGTCTGTGATGGCTTCCATG
TCGGCAGAATGCTTAATGAATTACAACAGTACTGCGATGAGTGGCAGGGCGGGGCGTAAACGCGTCGTTC
CACTGAGCGTCAGACCCCGTAGAAAAGATCAAAGGATCTTCTTGAGATCCTTTTTTTCTGCGCGTAATCT
GCTGCTTGCAAACAAAAAAACCACCGCTACCAGCGGTGGTTTGTTTGCCGGATCAAGAGCTACCAACTCT
TTTTCCGAAGGTAACTGGCTTCAGCAGAGCGCAGATACCAAATACTGTCCTTCTAGTGTAGCCGTAGTTA
GGCCACCACTTCAAGAACTCTGTAGCACCGCCTACATACCTCGCTCTGCTAATCCTGTTACCAGTGGCTG
CTGCCAGTGGCGATAAGTCGTGTCTTACCGGGTTGGACTCAAGACGATAGTTACCGGATAAGGCGCAGCG
GTCGGGCTGAACGGGGGGTTCGTGCACACAGCCCAGCTTGGAGCGAACGACCTACACCGAACTGAGATAC
CTACAGCGTGAGCTATGAGAAAGCGCCACGCTTCCCGAAGGGAGAAAGGCGGACAGGTATCCGGTAAGCG
GCAGGGTCGGAACAGGAGAGCGCACGAGGGAGCTTCCAGGGGGAAACGCCTGGTATCTTTATAGTCCTGT
CGGGTTTCGCCACCTCTGACTTGAGCGTCGATTTTTGTGATGCTCGTCAGGGGGGCGGAGCCTATGGAAA
AACGCCAGCAACGCGGCCTTTTTACGGTTCCTGGCCTTTTGCTGGCCTTTTGCTCACATGTTCTTTCCTG
CGTTATCCCCTGATTCTGTGGATAACCGTATTACCGCCTTTGAGTGAGCTGATACCGCTCGCCGCAGCCG
AACGACCGAGCGCAGCGAGTCAGTGAGCGAGGAAGCGGAAGAGCGCCCAATACGCAAACCGCCTCTCCCC
GCGCGTTGGCCGATTCATTAATGCAGCTGGCACGACAGGTTTCCCGACTGGAAAGCGGGCAGTGAGCGCA
ACGCAATTAATACGCGTGGATCCGGCTTACTAAAAGCCAGATAACAGTATGCGTATTTGCGCGCTGATTT
TTGCGGTATAAGAATATATACTGATATGTATACCCGAAGTATGTCAAAAAGAGGTGTGCTATGAAGCAGC
GTATTACAGTGACAGTTGACAGCGACAGCTATCAGTTGCTCAAGGCATATATGATGTCAATATCTCCGGT
CTGGTAAGCACAACCATGCAGAATGAAGCCCGTCGTCTGCGTGCCGAACGCTGGAAAGCGGAAAATCAGG
AAGGGATGGCTGAGGTCGCCCGGTTTATTGAAATGAACGGCTCTTTTGCTGACGAGAACAGGGACTGGTG
AAATGCAGTTTAAGGTTTACACCTATAAAAGAGAGAGCCGTTATCGTCTGTTTGTGGATGTACAGAGTGA
TATTATTGACACGCCCGGGCGACGGATGGTGATCCCCCTGGCCAGTGCACGTCTGCTGTCAGATAAAGTC
TCCCGTGAACTTTACCCGGTGGTGCATATCGGGGATGAAAGCTGGCGCATGATGACCACCGATATGGCCA
GTGTGCCGGTCTCCGTTATCGGGGAAGAAGTGGCTGATCTCAGCCACCGCGAAAATGACATCAAAAACGC
CATTAACCTGATGTTCTGGGGAATATAAATGTCAGGCTCCGTTATACACAGCCAGTCTGCAGGTCGACCA
TAGTGACTGGATATGTTGTGTTTTACAGTATTATGTAGTCTGTTTTTTATGCAAAATCTAATTTAATATA
TTGATATTTATATCATTTTACGTTTCTCGTTCAGCTTTCTTGTACAAAGTGGTGATATCGCTAGCTAGAG
GTACCGAGCTCCAATTGGGATCCGGACTACAAGGACCACGACGGCGACTATAAGGACCACGACATCGACT
ACAAGGATGACGACGACAAGTGAGGATCCGGTGAAGTGACCCGCAAAAAAAAAGGCCAGGGGATCGCTCC
CCCGGCCTTTTTTTTGAATTCACTGGCCGTCGTTTTACAACGTCGTGACTGGGAAAACCCTGGCGTTACC
CAACTTAATCGCCTTGCAGCACATCCCCCTTTCGCCAGCTGGCGTAATAGCGAAGAGGCCCGCACCGATC
GCCCTTCCCAACAGTTGCGCAGCCTGAATGGCGAATGGCGCCTGATGCGGTATTTTCTCCTTACGCATCT
GTGCGGTATTTCACACCGCATATGGTGCACTCTCAGTACAATCTGCTCTGATGCCGCATAGTTAAGCCAG
CCCCGACACCCGCCAACACCCGCTGACGCGCCCTGACGGGCTTGTCTGCTCCCGGCATCCGCTTACAGAC
AAGCTGTGACCGTCTCCGGGAGCTGCATGTGTCAGAGGTTTTCACCGTCATCACCGAAACGCGCGAGACG
AAAGGGCCTCGTGATACGCCTATTTTTATAGGTTAATGTCATGATAATAATGGTTTCTTAGCACCCTTTC
TCGGTCCTTCAACGTTCCTGACAACGAGCCTCCTTTTCGCCAATCCATCGACAATCACCGCGAGTCCCTG
CTCGAACGCTGCGTCCGGACCGGCTTCGTCGAAGGCGTCTATCGCGGCCCGCAACAGCGGCGAGAGCGGA
GCCTGTTCAACGGTGCCGCCGCGCTCGCCGGCATCGCTGTCGCCGGCCTGCTCCTCAAGCACGGCCCCAA
CAGTGAAGTAGCTGATTGTCATCAGCGCATTGACGGCGTCCCCGGCCGAAAAACCCGCCTCGCAGAGGAA
GCGAAGCTGCGCGTCGGCCGTTTCCATCTGCGGTGCGCCCGGTCGCGTGCCGGCATGGATGCGCGCGCCA
TCGCGGTAGGCGAGCAGCGCCTGCCTGAAGCTGCGGGCATTCCCGATCAGAAATGAGCGCCAGTCGTCGT
CGGCTCTCGGCACCGAATGCGTATGATTCTCCGCCAGCATGGCTTCGGCCAGTGCGTCGAGCAGCGCCCG
CTTGTTCCTGAAGTGCCAGTAAAGCGCCGGCTGCTGAACCCCCAACCGTTCCGCCAGTTTGCGTGTCGTC
AGACCGTCTACGCCGACCTCGTTCAACAGGTCCAGGGCGGCACGGATCACTGTATTCGGCTGCAACTTTG
TCATGATTGACACTTTATCACTGATAAACATAATATGTCCACCAACTTATCAGTGATAAAGAATCCGCGC
GTTCAATCGGACCAGCGGAGGCTGGTCCGGAGGCCAGACGTGAAACCCAACATACCCCTGATCGTAATTC
TGAGCACTGTCGCGCTCGACGCTGTCGGCATCGGCCTGATTATGCCGGTGCTGCCGGGCCTCCTGCGCGA
TCTGGTTCACTCGAACGACGTCACCGCCCACTATGGCATTCTGCTGGCGCTGTATGCGTTGGTGCAATTT
GCCTGCGCACCTGTGCTGGGCGCGCTGTCGGATCGTTTCGGGCGGCGGCCAATCTTGCTCGTCTCGCTGG
CCGGCGCCACTGTCGACTACGCCATCATGGCGACAGCGCCTTTCCTTTGGGTTCTCTATATCGGGCGGAT
CGTGGCCGGCATCACCGGGGCGACTGGGGCGGTAGCCGGCGCTTATATTGCCGATATCACTGATGGCGAT
GAGCGCGCGCGGCACTTCGGCTTCATGAGCGCCTGTTTCGGGTTCGGGATGGTCGCGGGACCTGTGCTCG
GTGGGCTGATGGGCGGTTTCTCCCCCCACGCTCCGTTCTTCGCCGCGGCAGCCTTGAACGGCCTCAATTT
CCTGACGGGCTGTTTCCTTTTGCCGGAGTCGCACAAAGGCGAACGCCGGCCGTTACGCCGGGAGGCTCTC
AACCCGCTCGCTTCGTTCCGGTGGGCCCGGGGCATGACCGTCGTCGCCGCCCTGATGGCGGTCTTCTTCA
TCATGCAACTTGTCGGACAGGTGCCGGCCGCGCTTTGGGTCATTTTCGGCGAGGATCGCTTTCACTGGGA
CGCGACCACGATCGGCATTTCGCTTGCCGCATTTGGCATTCTGCATTCACTCGCCCAGGCAATGATCACC
GGCCCTGTAGCCGCCCGGCTCGGCGAAAGGCGGGCACTCATGCTCGGAATGATTGCCGACGGCACAGGCT
ACATCCTGCTTGCCTTCGCGACACGGGGATGGATGGCGTTCCCGATCATGGTCCTGCTTGCTTCGGGTGG
CATCGGAATGCCGGCGCTGCAAGCAATGTTGTCCAGGCAGGTGGATGAGGAACGTCAGGGGCAGCTGCAA
GGCTCACTGGCGGCGCTCACCAGCCTGACCTCGATCGTCGGACCCCTCCTCTTCACGGCGATCTATGCGG
CTTCTATAACAACGTGGAACGGGTGGGCATGGATTGCAGGCGCTGCCCTCTACTTGCTCTGCCTGCCGGC
GCTGCGTCGCGGGCTTTGGAGCGGCGCAGGGCAACGAGCCGATCGCTGATCGTGGAAACGATAGGCCTAT
GCCATGCGGGTCAAGGCGACTTCCGGCAAGCTATACGCGCCCTAGAATTGTCAATTTTAATCCTCTGTTT
ATCGGCAGTTCGTAGAGCGCGCCGTGCGTCCCGAGCGATACTGAGCGAAGCAAGTGCGTCGAGCAGTGCC
CGCTTGTTCCTGAAATGCCAGTAAAGCGCTGGCTGCTGAACCCCCAGCCGGAACTGACCCCACAAGGCCC
TAGCGTTTGCAATGCACCAGGTCATCATTGACCCAGGCGTGTTCCACCAGGCCGCTGCCTCGCAACTCTT
CGCAGGCTTCGCCGACCTGCTCGCGCCACTTCTTCACGCGGGTGGAATCCGATCCGCACATGAGGCGGAA
GGTTTCCAGCTTGAGCGGGTACGGCTCCCGGTGCGAGCTGAAATAGTCGAACATCCGTCGGGCCGTCGGC
GACAGCTTGCGGTACTTCTCCCATATGAATTTCGTGTAGTGGTCGCCAGCAAACAGCACGACGATTTCCT
CGTCGATCAGGACCTGGCAACGGGACGTTTTCTTGCCACGGTCCAGGACGCGGAAGCGGTGCAGCAGCGA
CACCGATTCCAGGTGCCCAACGCGGTCGGACGTGAAGCCCATCGCCGTCGCCTGTAGGCGCGACAGGCAT
TCCTCGGCCTTCGTGTAATACCGGCCATTGATCGACCAGCCCAGGTCCTGGCAAAGCTCGTAGAACGTGA
AGGTGATCGGCTCGCCGATAGGGGTGCGCTTCGCGTACTCCAACACCTGCTGCCACACCAGTTCGTCATC
GTCGGCCCGCAGCTCGACGCCGGTGTAGGTGATCTTCACGTCCTTGTTGACGTGGAAAATGACCTTGTTT
TGCAGCGCCTCGCGCGGGATTTTCTTGTTGCGCGTGGTGAACAGGGCAGAGCGGGCCGTGTCGTTTGGCA
TCGCTCGCATCGTGTCCGGCCACGGCGCAATATCGAACAAGGAAAGCTGCATTTCCTTGATCTGCTGCTT
CGTGTGTTTCAGCAACGCGGCCTGCTTGGCCTCGCTGACCTGTTTTGCCAGGTCCTCGCCGGCGGTTTTT
CGCTTCTTGGTCGTCATAGTTCCTCGCGTGTCGATGGTCATCGACTTCGCCAAACCTGCCGCCTCCTGTT
CGAGACGACGCGAACGCTCCACGGCGGCCGATGGCGCGGGCAGGGCAGGGGGAGCCAGTTGCACGCTGTC
GCGCTCGATCTTGGCCGTAGCTTGCTGGACCATCGAGCCGACGGACTGGAAGGTTTCGCGGGGCGCACGC
ATGACGGTGCGGCTTGCGATGGTTTCGGCATCCTCGGCGGAAAACCCCGCGTCGATCAGTTCTTGCCTGT
ATGCCTTCCGGTCAAACGTCCGATTCATTCACCCTCCTTGCGGGATTGCCCCGACTCACGCCGGGGCAAT
GTGCCCTTATTCCTGATTTGACCCGCCTGGTGCCTTGGTGTCCAGATAATCCACCTTATCGGCAATGAAG
TCGGTCCCGTAGACCGTCTGGCCGTCCTTCTCGTACTTGGTATTCCGAATCTTGCCCTGCACGAATACCA
GCTCCGCGAAGTCGCTCTTCTTGATGGAGCGCATGGGGACGTGCTTGGCAATCACGCGCACCCCCCGGCC
GTTTTAGCGGCTAAAAAAGTCATGGCTCTGCCCTCGGGCGGACCACGCCCATCATGACCTTGCCAAGCTC
GTCCTGCTTCTCTTCGATCTTCGCCAGCAGGGCGAGGATCGTGGCATCACCGAACCGCGCCGTGCGCGGG
TCGTCGGTGAGCCAGAGTTTCAGCAGGCCGCCCAGGCGGCCCAGGTCGCCATTGATGCGGGCCAGCTCGC
GGACGTGCTCATAGTCCACGACGCCCGTGATTTTGTAGCCCTGGCCGACGGCCAGCAGGTAGGCCTACAG
GCTCATGCCGGCCGCCGCCGCCTTTTCCTCAATCGCTCTTCGTTCGTCTGGAAGGCAGTACACCTTGATA
GGTGGGCTGCCCTTCCTGGTTGGCTTGGTTTCATCAGCCATCCGCTTGCCCTCATCTGTTACGCCGGCGG
TAGCCGGCCAGCCTCGCAGAGCAGGATTCCCGTTGAGCACCGCCAGGTGCGAATAAGGGACAGTGAAGAA
GGAACACCCGCTCGCGGGTGGGCCTACTTCACCTATCCTGCCCGGCTGACGCCGTTGGATACACCAAGGA
AAGTCTACACGAACCCTTTGGCAAAATCCTGTATATCGTGCGAAAAAGGATGGATATACCGAAAAAATCG
CTATAATGACCCCGAAGCAGGGTTATGCAGCGGAAAAGATCCGTC
