>Addgene plasmid #48104 | pQYD | addgene partial sequence | sequence record 75275 | CAT-R 5'-GCAACTGACTGAAATGCCTC-3'
CATTGGGATATATCAACGGTGGTATATCCAGTGATTTTTTTCTCCATTTTAGCTTCCTTAGCTCCTGAAA
ATCTCGACGGATCCTAACTCAAAATCCACACATTATACGAGCCGGAAGCATAAAGTGTAAAGCCTGGGGT
GCCTAATGCGGCCGCCATAGTGACTGGATATGTTGTGTTTTACAGTATTATGTAGTCTGTTTTTTATGCA
AAATCTAATTTAATATATTGATATTTATATCATTTTACGTTTCTCGTTCAGCTTTTTTGTACAAACTTGT
CTCTAGAGTCATATTAATCTTGTACAGCTCGTCCATGCCGAGAGTGATCCCGGCGGCGGTCACGAACTCC
AGCAGGACCATGTGATCGCGCTTCTCGTTGGGGTCTTTGCTCAGCTTGGACTGGTAGCTCAGGTAGTGGT
TGTCGGGCAGCAGCACGGGGCCGTCGCCGATGGGGGTGTTCTGCTGGTAGTGGTCGGCGAGCTGCACGCC
GCCGTCCTCGATGTTGTGGCGGATCTTGAAGTTGGCCTTGATGCCGTTCTTCTGCTTGTCGGCGGTGATA
TAGACGTTGTGGCTGTTGTAGTTGTACTCCAGCTTGTGCCCCAGGATGTTGCCGTCCTCCTTGAAGTCGA
TGCCCTTCAGCTCGATGCGGTTCACCAGGGTGTCGCCCTCGAACTTCACCTCGGCGCGGGTCTTGTAGTT
GCCGTCGTCCTTGAAGAAGATGGTGCGCTCCTGGACGTAGCCTTCGGGCATGGCGGACTTGAAGAAGTCG
TGCTGCTTCATGTGGTCGGGGTAGCGGGCGAAGCACTGCACGCCGTAGCCCAGGGTGGTCACGAGGGTGG
GCCAGGGCACGGGCAGCTTGCCGGTGGTGCAGATCAGCTTCAGGGTCAGCTTGCCGTAGGTGGCATCGCC
CTCGCCCTCGCCGGACACGCTGAACTTGTGGCCGTTTACGTCGCCGTCCAGCTCGACCAGGATGGGCACC
ACCCCGGTG
