>Addgene plasmid #48104 | pQYD | addgene partial sequence | sequence record 76503 | ccdb-Fwd 5'-GCATGATGACCACCGATATG-3'
CGGTCTCCGTTATCGGGGAAGAAGTGGCTGATCTCAGCCACCGCGAAAATGACATCAAAAACGCCATTAA
CCTGATGTTCTGGGGAATATAAATGTCAGGCTCCCTTATACACAGCCAGTCTGCAGGTCGACCATAGTGA
CTGGATATGTTGTGTTTTACAGTATTATGTAGTCTGTTTTTTATGCAAAATCTAATTTAATATATTGATA
TTTATATCATTTTACGTTTCTCGTTCAGCTTTCTTGTACAAAGTGGTGATATCGCTAGCTAGAGGTACCG
AGCTCCAATTGGGATCCGGACTACAAGGACCACGACGGCGACTATAAGGACCACGACATCGACTACAAGG
ATGACGACGACAAGTGAGGATCCGGTGAAGTGACCCGCAAAAAAAAAGGCCAGGGGATCGCTCCCCCGGC
CTTTTTTTTGAATTCACTGGCCGTCGTTTTACAACGTCGTGACTGGGAAAACCCTGGCGTTACCCAACTT
AATCGCCTTGCAGCACATCCCCCTTTCGCCAGCTGGCGTAATAGCGAAGAGGCCCGCACCGATCGCCCTT
CCCAACAGTTGCGCAGCCTGAATGGCGAATGGCGCCTGATGCGGTATTTTCTCCTTACGCATCTGTGCGG
TATTTCACACCGCATATGGTGCACTCTCAGTACAATCTGCTCTGATGCCGCATAGTTAAGCCAGCCCCGA
CACCCGCCAACACCCGCTGACGCGCCCTGACGGGCTTGTCTGCTCCCGGCATCCGCTTACAGACAAGCTG
TGACCGTCTCCGGGAGCTGCATGTGTCAGAGGTTTTCACCGTCATCACCGAAACGCGCGAGACGAAAGGG
CCTCGTGATACGCCTATTTTTATAGGTTAATGTCATGATAATAATGGTTTCTTAGCACCCTTTCTCGGTC
CTTCAACGTTCCTGACAACGAGCCTCCTTTTCGCCAATCCATCGACAATCACCGCGAGTCCCTGCTCGAA
CGCTGCGTCCGGACCGGC
