>Addgene plasmid #48104 | pQYD | addgene partial sequence | sequence record 76505 | EGFP-N 5'-CGTCGCCGTCCAGCTCGACCAG-3'
CCGGTGAACAGCTCCTCGCCCTTGCTCACCATGCGGAAGCTTCCTCTACTAGTTACAAACAGACCAGATT
GTCTGTTTGTTAACCGGCGCAGTTAGCGGCTTCGCGGCGATCCGTCAACCATGTACAAACAGACCAGATT
GTCTGTTTGTTCCGGTACATTGACATATGTATCCGCTCATGATACAATAACCCTGATGCTAGCAGGGAGA
GACCCCGAATGGTCATCATGTCGCCGAAGCGCCGCACCCAGGCCGAGCGCGCGATGGAAACCCAGGGCAA
GCTGATCGCCGCCGCCCTGGGCGTCCTGCGCGAGAAGGGCTATGCCGGCTTCCGCATCGCCGACGTCCCG
GGCGCCGCCGGCGTCAGCCGCGGCGCCCAGTCGCACCACTTCCCGACCAAGCTGGAACTGCTGCTGGCCA
CCTTCGAGTGGCTGTACGAGCAGATCACCGAGCGCAGCCGCGCCCGCCTGGCCAAGCTGAAGCCCGAGGA
CGACGTCATCCAGCAGATGCTGGACGACGCCGCCGAGTTCTTCCTGGACGACGACTTCTCGATCTCGCTG
GACCTGATCGTGGCCGCCGACCGCGACCCGGCGCTGCGCGAGGGCATCCAGCGCACCGTCGAGCGCAACC
GCTTCGTCGTCGAGGATATGTGGCTGGGCGTGCTGGTGTCGCGCGGCCTGAGCCGCGACGACGCGGAGGA
CATCCTGTGGCTGATCTTCAACTCGGTCCGCGGCCTGGCGGTCCGCTCGCTGTGGCAGAAGGACAAGGAG
CGCTTCGAGCGCGTCCGCAACTCGAC
