>Addgene plasmid #48104 | pQYD | addgene partial sequence | sequence record 76507 | EXFP-R 5'-GTCTTGTAGTTGCCGTCGTC-3'
GCGCTCCTGGACGTAGCCTTCGGGCATGGCGGACTTGAAGAAGTCGTGCTGCTTCATGTGGTCGGGGTAG
CGGGCGAAGCACTGCACGCCGTAGCCCAGGGTGGTCACGAGGGTGGGCCAGGGCACGGGCAGCTTGCCGG
TGGTGCAGATCAGCTTCAGGGTCAGCTTGCCGTAGGTGGCATCGCCCTCGCCCTCGCCGGACACGCTGAA
CTTGTGGCCGTTTACGTCGCCGTCCAGCTCGACCAGGATGGGCACCACCCCGGTGAACAGCTCCTCGCCC
TTGCTCACCATGCGGAAGCTTCCTCTACTAGTTACAAACAGACCAGATTGTCTGTTTGTTAACCGGCGCA
GTTAGCGGCTTCGCGGCGATCCGTCAACCATGTACAAACAGACCAGATTGTCTGTTTGTTCCGGTACATT
GACATATGTATCCGCTCATGATACAATAACCCTGATGCTAGCAGGGAGAGACCCCGAATGGTCATCATGT
CGCCGAAGCGCCGCACCCAGGCCGAGCGCGCGATGGAAACCCAGGGCAAGCTGATCGCCGCCGCCCTGGG
CGTCCTGCGCGAGAAGGGCTATGCCGGCTTCCGCATCGCCGACGTCCCGGGCGCCGCCGGCGTCAGCCGC
GGCGCC
